>Addgene plasmid #136437 | pcDNA3-sPDGFRalpha-Fc (Legacy) | depositor full sequence | sequence record 263247 | pcDNA3-sPDGFRalpha-Fc (Legacy) sequence 7639 bps
GCTAGCGCCACCATGGGGACTTCCCATCCGGCGTTCCTGGTCTTAGGCTGTCTTCTCACAGGGCTGAGCC
TAATCCTCTGCCAGCTTTCATTACCCTCTATCCTTCCAAATGAAAATGAAAAGGTTGTGCAGCTGAATTC
ATCCTTTTCTCTGAGATGCTTTGGGGAGAGTGAAGTGAGCTGGCAGTACCCCATGTCTGAAGAAGAGAGC
TCCGATGTGGAAATCAGAAATGAAGAAAACAACAGCGGCCTTTTTGTGACGGTCTTGGAAGTGAGCAGTG
CCTCGGCGGCCCACACAGGGTTGTACACTTGCTATTACAACCACACTCAGACAGAAGAGAATGAGCTTGA
AGGCAGGCACATTTACATCTATGTGCCAGACCCAGATGTAGCCTTTGTACCTCTAGGAATGACGGATTAT
TTAGTCATCGTGGAGGATGATGATTCTGCCATTATACCTTGTCGCACAACTGATCCCGAGACTCCTGTAA
CCTTACACAACAGTGAGGGGGTGGTACCTGCCTCCTATGACAGCAGACAGGGCTTTAATGGGACCTTCAC
TGTAGGGCCCTATATCTGTGAGGCCACCGTCAAAGGAAAGAAGTTCCAGACCATCCCATTTAATGTTTAT
GCTTTAAAAGCAACATCAGAGCTGGATCTAGAAATGGAAGCTCTTAAAACCGTGTATAAGTCAGGGGAAA
CGATTGTGGTCACCTGTGCTGTTTTTAACAATGAGGTGGTTGACCTTCAATGGACTTACCCTGGAGAAGT
GAAAGGCAAAGGCATCACAATGCTGGAAGAAATCAAAGTCCCATCCATCAAATTGGTGTACACTTTGACG
GTCCCCGAGGCCACGGTGAAAGACAGTGGAGATTACGAATGTGCTGCCCGCCAGGCTACCAGGGAGGTCA
AAGAAATGAAGAAAGTCACTATTTCTGTCCATGAGAAAGGTTTCATTGAAATCAAACCCACCTTCAGCCA
GTTGGAAGCTGTCAACCTGCATGAAGTCAAACATTTTGTTGTAGAGGTGCGGGCCTACCCACCTCCCAGG
ATATCCTGGCTGAAAAACAATCTGACTCTGATTGAAAATCTCACTGAGATCACCACTGATGTGGAAAAGA
TTCAGGAAATAAGGTATCGAAGCAAATTAAAGCTGATCCGTGCTAAGGAAGAAGACAGTGGCCATTATAC
TATTGTAGCTCAAAATGAAGATGCTGTGAAGAGCTATACTTTTGAACTGTTAACTCAAGTTCCTTCATCC
ATTCTGGACTTGGTCGATGATCACCATGGCTCAACTGGGGGACAGACCGTACGGTGCACAGCTGAAGGCA
CGCCGCTTCCTGATATTGAGTGGATGATATGCAAAGATATTAAGAAATGTAATAATGAAACTTCCTGGAC
TATTTTGGCCAACAATGTCTCAAACATCATCACGGAGATCCACTCCCGAGACAGGAGTACCGTGGAGGGC
CGTGTGACTTTCGCCAAAGTGGAGGAGACCATCGCCGTGCGATGCCTGGCTAAGAATCTCCTTGGAGCTG
AGAACCGAGAGCTGAAGCTGGTGGCTCCCACCCTGCGTTCTGAAATCGAAGGAAGAATGGACCCTAAGAG
CTGTGACAAAACTCACACATGCCCACCGTGCCCAGCACCTGAACTCCTGGGGGGACCGTCAGTCTTCCTC
TTCCCCCCAAAACCCAAGGACACCCTCATGATCTCCCGGACCCCTGAGGTCACATGCGTGGTGGTGGACG
TGAGCCACGAAGACCCTGAGGTCAAGTTCAACTGGTACGTGGACGGCGTGGAGGTGCATAATGCCAAGAC
AAAGCCGCGGGAGGAGCAGTACAACAGCACGTACCGTGTGGTCAGCGTCCTCACCGTCCTGCACCAGGAC
TGGCTGAATGGCAAGGAGTACAAGTGCAAGGTCTCCAACAAAGCCCTCCCAGCCCCCATCGAGAAAACCA
TCTCCAAAGCCAAAGGGCAGCCCCGAGAACCACAGGTGTACACCCTGCCCCCATCCCGGGAGGAGATGAC
CAAGAACCAGGTCAGCCTGACCTGCCTGGTCAAAGGCTTCTATCCCAGCGACATCGCCGTGGAGTGGGAG
AGCAATGGGCAGCCGGAGAACAACTACAAGACCACGCCTCCCGTGCTGGACTCCGACGGCTCCTTCTTCC
TCTACAGCAAGCTCACCGTGGACAAGAGCAGGTGGCAGCAGGGGAACGTCTTCTCATGCTCCGTGATGCA
CGAGGCTCTGCACAACCACTACACGCAGAAGAGCCTCTCCCTGTCTCCGGGTAAATGATAACTCGAGTCT
AGAGGGCCCGTTTAAACCCGCTGATCAGCCTCGACTGTGCCTTCTAGTTGCCAGCCATCTGTTGTTTGCC
CCTCCCCCGTGCCTTCCTTGACCCTGGAAGGTGCCACTCCCACTGTCCTTTCCTAATAAAATGAGGAAAT
TGCATCGCATTGTCTGAGTAGGTGTCATTCTATTCTGGGGGGTGGGGTGGGGCAGGACAGCAAGGGGGAG
GATTGGGAAGACAATAGCAGGCATGCTGGGGATGCGGTGGGCTCTATGGCTTCTGAGGCGGAAAGAACCA
GCTGGGGCTCTAGGGGGTATCCCC
[124 nt withheld, positions 2615-2738]
C
[91 nt withheld, positions 2740-2830]
A
[49 nt withheld, positions 2832-2880]
CCTTTGACGTTGGAGTCCACGTTCTTT
[37 nt withheld, positions 2908-2944]
ACCCTATCTCGGTCTATTCTTTTGATTTATAAGGGATTTTGCCGATTTCGGCCTATTGGTTAAAAAATGA
GCTGATTTAACAAAAATTTAACGCGAATTAATTCTGTGGAATGTGTGTCAGTTAGGGTGTGGAAAGTCCC
CAGGCTCCCCAGCAGGCAGAAGTATGCAAAGCATGCATCTCAATTAGTCAGCAACCAGGTGTGGAAAGTC
CCCAGGCTCCCCAGCAGGCAGAAGTATGCAAAGCATGCATCTCAATTAGTCAGCAACCATAGTCCCGCCC
CTAACTCCGCCCATCCCGCCCCTAACTCCGCCCAGTTCCGCCCATTCTCCGCCCCATGGCTGACTAATTT
TTTTTATTTATGCAGAGGCCGAGGCCGCCTCTGCCTCTGAGCTATTCCAGAAGTAGTGAGGAGGCTTTTT
TGGAGGCCTAGGCTTTTGCAAAAAGCTCCCGGGAGCTTGTATATCCATTTTCGGATCTGATCAAGAGACA
GGATGAGGATCGTTTCGCATGATTGAACAAGATGGATTGCACGCAGGTTCTCCGGCCGCTTGGGTGGAGA
GGCTATTCGGCTATGACTGGGCACAACAGACAATCGGCTGCTCTGATGCCGCCGTGTTCCGGCTGTCAGC
GCAGGGGCGCCCGGTTCTTTTTGTCAAGACCGACCTGTCCGGTGCCCTGAATGAACTGCAGGACGAGGCA
GCGCGGCTATCGTGGCTGGCCACGACGGGCGTTCCTTGCGCAGCTGTGCTCGACGTTGTCACTGAAGCGG
GAAGGGACTGGCTGCTATTGGGCGAAGTGCCGGGGCAGGATCTCCTGTCATCTCACCTTGCTCCTGCCGA
GAAAGTATCCATCATGGCTGATGCAATGCGGCGGCTGCATACGCTTGATCCGGCTACCTGCCCATTCGAC
CACCAAGCGAAACATCGCATCGAGCGAGCACGTACTCGGATGGAAGCCGGTCTTGTCGATCAGGATGATC
TGGACGAAGAGCATCAGGGGCTCGCGCCAGCCGAACTGTTCGCCAGGCTCAAGGCGCGCATGCCCGACGG
CGAGGATCTCGTCGTGACCCATGGCGATGCCTGCTTGCCGAATATCATGGTGGAAAATGGCCGCTTTTCT
GGATTCATCGACTGTGGCCGGCTGGGTGTGGCGGACCGCTATCAGGACATAGCGTTGGCTACCCGTGATA
TTGCTGAAGAGCTTGGCGGCGAATGGGCTGACCGCTTCCTCGTGCTTTACGGTATCGCCGCTCCCGATTC
GCAGCGCATCGCCTTCTATCGCCTTCTTGACGAGTTCTTCTGAGCGGGACTCTGGGGTTCGAAATGACCG
ACCAAGCGACGCCCAACCTGCCATCACGAGATTTCGATTCCACCGCCGCCTTCTATGAAAGGTTGGGCTT
CGGAATCGTTTTCCGGGACGCCGGCTGGATGATCCTCCAGCGCGGGGATCTCATGCTGGAGTTCTTCGCC
CACCCCAACTTGTTTATTGCAGCTTATAATGGTTACAAATAAAGCAATAGCATCACAAATTTCACAAATA
AAGCATTTTTTTCACTGCATTCTAGTTGTGGTTTGTCCAAACTCATCAATGTATCTTATCATGTCTGTAT
ACCGTCGACCTCTAGCTAGAGCTTGGCGTAATCATGGTCATAGCTGTTTCCTGTGTGAAATTGTTATCCG
CTCACAATTCCACACAACATACGAGCCGGAAGCATAAAGTGTAAAGCCTGGGGTGCCTAATGAGTGAGCT
AACTCACATTAATTGCGTTGCGCTCACTGCCCGCTTTCCAGTCGGGAAACCTGTCGTGCCAGCTGCATTA
ATGAATCGGCCAACGCGCGGGGAGAGGCGGTTTGCGTATTGGGCGCTCTTCCGCTTCCTCGCTCACTGAC
TCGCTGCGCTCGGTCGTTCGGCTGCGGCGAGCGGTATCAGCTCACTCAAAGGCGGTAATACGGTTATCCA
CAGAATCAGGGGATAACGCAGGAAAGAACATGTGAGCAAAAGGCCAGCAAAAGGCCAGGAACCGTAAAAA
GGCCGCGTTGCTGGCGTTTTTCCATAGGCTCCGCCCCCCTGACGAGCATCACAAAAATCGACGCTCAAGT
CAGAGGTGGCGAAACCCGACAGGACTATAAAGATACCAGGCGTTTCCCCCTGGAAGCTCCCTCGTGCGCT
CTCCTGTTCCGACCCTGCCGCTTACCGGATACCTGTCCGCCTTTCTCCCTTCGGGAAGCGTGGCGCTTTC
TCATAGCTCACGCTGTAGGTATCTCAGTTCGGTGTAGGTCGTTCGCTCCAAGCTGGGCTGTGTGCACGAA
CCCCCCGTTCAGCCCGACCGCTGCGCCTTATCCGGTAACTATCGTCTTGAGTCCAACCCGGTAAGACACG
ACTTATCGCCACTGGCAGCAGCCACTGGTAACAGGATTAGCAGAGCGAGGTATGTAGGCGGTGCTACAGA
GTTCTTGAAGTGGTGGCCTAACTACGGCTACACTAGAAGAACAGTATTTGGTATCTGCGCTCTGCTGAAG
CCAGTTACCTTCGGAAAAAGAGTTGGTAGCTCTTGATCCGGCAAACAAACCACCGCTGGTAGCGGTTTTT
TTGTTTGCAAGCAGCAGATTACGCGCAGAAAAAAAGGATCTCAAGAAGATCCTTTGATCTTTTCTACGGG
GTCTGACGCTCAGTGGAACGAAAACTCACGTTAAGGGATTTTGGTCATGAGATTATCAAAAAGGATCTTC
ACCTAGATCCTTTTAAATTAAAAATGAAGTTTTAAATCAATCTAAAGTATATATGAGTAAACTTGGTCTG
ACAGTTACCAATGCTTAATCAGTGAGGCACCTATCTCAGCGATCTGTCTATTTCGTTCATCCATAGTTGC
CTGACTCCCCGTCGTGTAGATAACTACGATACGGGAGGGCTTACCATCTGGCCCCAGTGCTGCAATGATA
CCGCGAGACCCACGCTCACCGGCTCCAGATTTATCAGCAATAAACCAGCCAGCCGGAAGGGCCGAGCGCA
GAAGTGGTCCTGCAACTTTATCCGCCTCCATCCAGTCTATTAATTGTTGCCGGGAAGCTAGAGTAAGTAG
TTCGCCAGTTAATAGTTTGCGCAACGTTGTTGCCATTGCTACAGGCATCGTGGTGTCACGCTCGTCGTTT
GGTATGGCTTCATTCAGCTCCGGTTCCCAACGATCAAGGCGAGTTACATGATCCCCCATGTTGTGCAAAA
AAGCGGTTAGCTCCTTCGGTCCTCCGATCGTTGTCAGAAGTAAGTTGGCCGCAGTGTTATCACTCATGGT
TATGGCAGCACTGCATAATTCTCTTACTGTCATGCCATCCGTAAGATGCTTTTCTGTGACTGGTGAGTAC
TCAACCAAGTCATTCTGAGAATAGTGTATGCGGCGACCGAGTTGCTCTTGCCCGGCGTCAATACGGGATA
ATACCGCGCCACATAGCAGAACTTTAAAAGTGCTCATCATTGGAAAACGTTCTTCGGGGCGAAAACTCTC
AAGGATCTTACCGCTGTTGAGATCCAGTTCGATGTAACCCACTCGTGCACCCAACTGATCTTCAGCATCT
TTTACTTTCACCAGCGTTTCTGGGTGAGCAAAAACAGGAAGGCAAAATGCCGCAAAAAAGGGAATAAGGG
CGACACGGAAATGTTGAATACTCATACTCTTCCTTTTTCAATATTATTGAAGCATTTATCAGGGTTATTG
TCTCATGAGCGGATACATATTTGAATGTATTTAGAAAAATAAACAAATAGGGGTTCCGCGCACATTTCCC
CGAAAAGTGCCACCTGACGTCGACGGATCGGGAGATCTCCCGATCCCCTATGGTGCACTCTCAGTACAAT
CTGCTCTGATGCCGCATAGTTAAGCCAGTATCTGCTCCCTGCTTGTGTGTTGGAGGTCGCTGAGTAGTGC
GCGAGCAAAATTTAAGCTACAACAAGGCAAGGCTTGACCGACAATTGCATGAAGAATCTGCTTAGGGTTA
GGCGTTTTGCGCTGCTTCGCGATGTACGGGCCAGATATACGCGTTGACATTGATTATTGACTAGTTATTA
ATAGTAATCAATTACGGGGTCATTAGTTCATAGCCCATATATGGAGTTCCGCGTTACATAACTTACGGTA
AATGGCCCGCCTGGCTGACCGCCCAACGACCCCCGCCCATTGACGTCAATAATGACGTATGTTCCCATAG
TAACGCCAATAGGGACTTTCCATTGACGTCAATGGGTGGAGTATTTACGGTAAACTGCCCACTTGGCAGT
ACATCAAGTGTATCATATGCCAAGTACGCCCCCTATTGACGTCAATGACGGTAAATGGCCCGCCTGGCAT
TATGCCCAGTACATGACCTTATGGGACTTTCCTACTTGGCAGTACATCTACGTATTAGTCATCGCTATTA
CCATGGTGATGCGGTTTTGGCAGTACATCAATGGGCGTGGATAGCGGTTTGACTCACGGGGATTTCCAAG
TCTCCACCCCATTGACGTCAATGGGAGTTTGTTTTGGCACCAAAATCAACGGGACTTTCCAAAATGTCGT
AACAACTCCGCCCCATTGACGCAAATGGGCGGTAGGCGTGTACGGTGGGAGGTCTATATAAGCAGAGCTC
TCTGGCTAACTAGAGAACCCACTGCTTACTGGCTTATCGAAATTAATACGACTCACTATAGGGAGACCCA
AGCTG
Features (pLannotate 1.2.2; 21 found; start..end, strand, type, name):
     13..1587    +  CDS            PDGFRA (fragment): PGFRA_HUMAN - Also known as PDGFR2, RHEPDGFRA. Experimental evidence at protein level: Swiss-Prot protein existence level 1. Tyrosine-protein kinase that acts as a cell-surface receptor for PDGFA, PDGFB and PDGFC and plays an essential role in the regulation of embryonic development, cell proliferation, survival and chemotaxis. Depending on the context, promotes or inhibits cell proliferation and cell migration. Plays an important role in the differentiation of bone marrow-derived mesenchymal stem cells. Required for normal skeleton development and cephalic closure during embryonic development
   1579..2295    +  CDS            IGHG1 (fragment): IGHG1_HUMAN - Experimental evidence at protein level: Swiss-Prot protein existence level 1. Constant region of immunoglobulin heavy chains. Immunoglobulins, also known as antibodies, are membrane-bound or secreted glycoproteins produced by B lymphocytes. In the recognition phase of humoral immunity, the membrane-bound immunoglobulins serve as receptors which, upon binding of a specific antigen, trigger the clonal expansion and differentiation of B lymphocytes into immunoglobulins- secreting plasma cells. Secreted immunoglobulins mediate the effector phase of humoral immunity, which results in
   2345..2569    +  polyA_signal   bGH poly(A) signal: bovine growth hormone polyadenylation signal
   2573..2594    +  promoter       SV40 promoter (fragment): SV40 enhancer and early promoter
   2615..3043    +  rep_origin     f1 ori (sequence partly withheld): f1 bacteriophage origin of replication; arrow indicates direction of (+) strand synthesis
   3057..3386    +  promoter       SV40 promoter: SV40 enhancer and early promoter
   3453..4244    +  CDS            neo: KKA2_KLEPN - Also known as kan, nptII. Experimental evidence at protein level: Swiss-Prot protein existence level 1. Resistance to kanamycin, neomycin, paromomycin, ribostamycin, butirosin and gentamicin B. From Klebsiella pneumoniae.
   4268..4426    +  CDS            ble (fragment): BLE_KLEPN - Experimental evidence at protein level: Swiss-Prot protein existence level 1. Binding protein with a strong affinity to the bleomycin family of antibiotics. Binds to CL990; an antimitotic-antibiotic compound. From Klebsiella pneumoniae.
   4421..4542    +  polyA_signal   SV40 poly(A) signal: SV40 polyadenylation signal
   4615..4631    -  protein_bind   lac operator: The lac repressor binds to the lac operator to inhibit transcription in E. coli. This inhibition can be relieved by adding lactose or isopropyl-β-D-thiogalactopyranoside (IPTG). lac repressor encoded by lacI
   4639..4669    -  promoter       lac promoter: promoter for the E. coli lac operon
   4684..4705    -  protein_bind   CAP binding site: CAP binding activates transcription in the presence of cAMP. E. coli catabolite activator protein
   4718..4810    -  CDS            lacI (fragment): lac repressor; lacI; The lac repressor binds to the lac operator to inhibit transcription in E. coli. This inhibition can be relieved by adding lactose or isopropyl-β-D-thiogalactopyranoside (IPTG).
   4993..5578    -  rep_origin     ori: high-copy-number ColE1/pMB1/pBR322/pUC origin of replication
   5749..6609    -  CDS            AmpR: β-lactamase; bla; confers resistance to ampicillin, carbenicillin, and related antibiotics
   6610..6714    -  promoter       AmpR promoter: bla
   6773..6825    -  misc_feature   bom (fragment): basis of mobility region from pBR322
   6980..7359    +  enhancer       CMV enhancer: human cytomegalovirus immediate early enhancer
   7360..7563    +  promoter       CMV promoter: human cytomegalovirus (CMV) immediate early promoter
   7559..7592    +  LTR            5' LTR (truncated) (fragment): truncated 5' long terminal repeat (LTR) from HIV-1
   7608..7626    +  promoter       T7 promoter: promoter for bacteriophage T7 RNA polymerase
