>Addgene plasmid #136437 | pcDNA3-sPDGFRalpha-Fc (Legacy) | addgene full sequence | sequence record 271680 | Addgene NGS Result
GACATTGATTATTGACTAGTTATTAATAGTAATCAATTACGGGGTCATTAGTTCATAGCCCATATATGGA
GTTCCGCGTTACATAACTTACGGTAAATGGCCCGCCTGGCTGACCGCCCAACGACCCCCGCCCATTGACG
TCAATAATGACGTATGTTCCCATAGTAACGCCAATAGGGACTTTCCATTGACGTCAATGGGTGGAGTATT
TACGGTAAACTGCCCACTTGGCAGTACATCAAGTGTATCATATGCCAAGTACGCCCCCTATTGACGTCAA
TGACGGTAAATGGCCCGCCTGGCATTATGCCCAGTACATGACCTTATGGGACTTTCCTACTTGGCAGTAC
ATCTACGTATTAGTCATCGCTATTACCATGGTGATGCGGTTTTGGCAGTACATCAATGGGCGTGGATAGC
GGTTTGACTCACGGGGATTTCCAAGTCTCCACCCCATTGACGTCAATGGGAGTTTGTTTTGGCACCAAAA
TCAACGGGACTTTCCAAAATGTCGTAACAACTCCGCCCCATTGACGCAAATGGGCGGTAGGCGTGTACGG
TGGGAGGTCTATATAAGCAGAGCTCTCTGGCTAACTAGAGAACCCACTGCTTACTGGCTTATCGAAATTA
ATACGACTCACTATAGGGAGACCCAAGCTGGCTAGCGCCACCATGGGGACTTCCCATCCGGCGTTCCTGG
TCTTAGGCTGTCTTCTCACAGGGCTGAGCCTAATCCTCTGCCAGCTTTCATTACCCTCTATCCTTCCAAA
TGAAAATGAAAAGGTTGTGCAGCTGAATTCATCCTTTTCTCTGAGATGCTTTGGGGAGAGTGAAGTGAGC
TGGCAGTACCCCATGTCTGAAGAAGAGAGCTCCGATGTGGAAATCAGAAATGAAGAAAACAACAGCGGCC
TTTTTGTGACGGTCTTGGAAGTGAGCAGTGCCTCGGCGGCCCACACAGGGTTGTACACTTGCTATTACAA
CCACACTCAGACAGAAGAGAATGAGCTTGAAGGCAGGCACATTTACATCTATGTGCCAGACCCAGATGTA
GCCTTTGTACCTCTAGGAATGACGGATTATTTAGTCATCGTGGAGGATGATGATTCTGCCATTATACCTT
GTCGCACAACTGATCCCGAGACTCCTGTAACCTTACACAACAGTGAGGGGGTGGTACCTGCCTCCTATGA
CAGCAGACAGGGCTTTAATGGGACCTTCACTGTAGGGCCCTATATCTGTGAGGCCACCGTCAAAGGAAAG
AAGTTCCAGACCATCCCATTTAATGTTTATGCTTTAAAAGCAACATCAGAGCTGGATCTAGAAATGGAAG
CTCTTAAAACCGTGTATAAGTCAGGGGAAACGATTGTGGTCACCTGTGCTGTTTTTAACAATGAGGTGGT
TGACCTTCAATGGACTTACCCTGGAGAAGTGAAAGGCAAAGGCATCACAATGCTGGAAGAAATCAAAGTC
CCATCCATCAAATTGGTGTACACTTTGACGGTCCCCGAGGCCACGGTGAAAGACAGTGGAGATTACGAAT
GTGCTGCCCGCCAGGCTACCAGGGAGGTCAAAGAAATGAAGAAAGTCACTATTTCTGTCCATGAGAAAGG
TTTCATTGAAATCAAACCCACCTTCAGCCAGTTGGAAGCTGTCAACCTGCATGAAGTCAAACATTTTGTT
GTAGAGGTGCGGGCCTACCCACCTCCCAGGATATCCTGGCTGAAAAACAATCTGACTCTGATTGAAAATC
TCACTGAGATCACCACTGATGTGGAAAAGATTCAGGAAATAAGGTATCGAAGCAAATTAAAGCTGATCCG
TGCTAAGGAAGAAGACAGTGGCCATTATACTATTGTAGCTCAAAATGAAGATGCTGTGAAGAGCTATACT
TTTGAACTGTTAACTCAAGTTCCTTCATCCATTCTGGACTTGGTCGATGATCACCATGGCTCAACTGGGG
GACAGACGGTGAGGTGCACAGCTGAAGGCACGCCGCTTCCTGATATTGAGTGGATGATATGCAAAGATAT
TAAGAAATGTAATAATGAAACTTCCTGGACTATTTTGGCCAACAATGTCTCAAACATCATCACGGAGATC
CACTCCCGAGACAGGAGTACCGTGGAGGGCCGTGTGACTTTCGCCAAAGTGGAGGAGACCATCGCCGTGC
GATGCCTGGCTAAGAATCTCCTTGGAGCTGAGAACCGAGAGCTGAAGCTGGTGGCTCCCACCCTGCGTTC
TGAAATCGAAGGAAGAATGGACCCTAAGAGCTGTGACAAAACTCACACATGCCCACCGTGCCCAGCACCT
GAACTCCTGGGGGGACCGTCAGTCTTCCTCTTCCCCCCAAAACCCAAGGACACCCTCATGATCTCCCGGA
CCCCTGAGGTCACATGCGTGGTGGTGGACGTGAGCCACGAAGACCCTGAGGTCAAGTTCAACTGGTACGT
GGACGGCGTGGAGGTGCATAATGCCAAGACAAAGCCGCGGGAGGAGCAGTACAACAGCACGTACCGTGTG
GTCAGCGTCCTCACCGTCCTGCACCAGGACTGGCTGAATGGCAAGGAGTACAAGTGCAAGGTCTCCAACA
AAGCCCTCCCAGCCCCCATCGAGAAAACCATCTCCAAAGCCAAAGGGCAGCCCCGAGAACCACAGGTGTA
CACCCTGCCCCCATCCCGGGAGGAGATGACCAAGAACCAGGTCAGCCTGACCTGCCTGGTCAAAGGCTTC
TATCCCAGCGACATCGCCGTGGAGTGGGAGAGCAATGGGCAGCCGGAGAACAACTACAAGACCACGCCTC
CCGTGCTGGACTCCGACGGCTCCTTCTTCCTCTACAGCAAGCTCACCGTGGACAAGAGCAGGTGGCAGCA
GGGGAACGTCTTCTCATGCTCCGTGATGCACGAGGCTCTGCACAACCACTACACGCAGAAGAGCCTCTCC
CTGTCTCCGGGTAAATGATAACTCGAGTCTAGAGGGCCCGTTTAAACCCGCTGATCAGCCTCGACTGTGC
CTTCTAGTTGCCAGCCATCTGTTGTTTGCCCCTCCCCCGTGCCTTCCTTGACCCTGGAAGGTGCCACTCC
CACTGTCCTTTCCTAATAAAATGAGGAAATTGCATCGCATTGTCTGAGTAGGTGTCATTCTATTCTGGGG
GGTGGGGTGGGGCAGGACAGCAAGGGGGAGGATTGGGAAGACAATAGCAGGCATGCTGGGGATGCGGTGG
GCTCTATGGCTTCTGAGGCGGAAAGAACCAGCTGGGGCTCTAGGGGGTATCCCC
[124 nt withheld, positions 3275-3398]
C
[91 nt withheld, positions 3400-3490]
A
[49 nt withheld, positions 3492-3540]
CCTTTGACGTTGGAGTCCACGTTCTTT
[37 nt withheld, positions 3568-3604]
ACCCTATCTCGGTCTATTCTTTTGATTTATAAGGGATTTTGCCGATTTCGGCCTATTGGTTAAAAAATGA
GCTGATTTAACAAAAATTTAACGCGAATTAATTCTGTGGAATGTGTGTCAGTTAGGGTGTGGAAAGTCCC
CAGGCTCCCCAGCAGGCAGAAGTATGCAAAGCATGCATCTCAATTAGTCAGCAACCAGGTGTGGAAAGTC
CCCAGGCTCCCCAGCAGGCAGAAGTATGCAAAGCATGCATCTCAATTAGTCAGCAACCATAGTCCCGCCC
CTAACTCCGCCCATCCCGCCCCTAACTCCGCCCAGTTCCGCCCATTCTCCGCCCCATGGCTGACTAATTT
TTTTTATTTATGCAGAGGCCGAGGCCGCCTCTGCCTCTGAGCTATTCCAGAAGTAGTGAGGAGGCTTTTT
TGGAGGCCTAGGCTTTTGCAAAAAGCTCCCGGGAGCTTGTATATCCATTTTCGGATCTGATCAAGAGACA
GGATGAGGATCGTTTCGCATGATTGAACAAGATGGATTGCACGCAGGTTCTCCGGCCGCTTGGGTGGAGA
GGCTATTCGGCTATGACTGGGCACAACAGACAATCGGCTGCTCTGATGCCGCCGTGTTCCGGCTGTCAGC
GCAGGGGCGCCCGGTTCTTTTTGTCAAGACCGACCTGTCCGGTGCCCTGAATGAACTGCAGGACGAGGCA
GCGCGGCTATCGTGGCTGGCCACGACGGGCGTTCCTTGCGCAGCTGTGCTCGACGTTGTCACTGAAGCGG
GAAGGGACTGGCTGCTATTGGGCGAAGTGCCGGGGCAGGATCTCCTGTCATCTCACCTTGCTCCTGCCGA
GAAAGTATCCATCATGGCTGATGCAATGCGGCGGCTGCATACGCTTGATCCGGCTACCTGCCCATTCGAC
CACCAAGCGAAACATCGCATCGAGCGAGCACGTACTCGGATGGAAGCCGGTCTTGTCGATCAGGATGATC
TGGACGAAGAGCATCAGGGGCTCGCGCCAGCCGAACTGTTCGCCAGGCTCAAGGCGCGCATGCCCGACGG
CGAGGATCTCGTCGTGACCCATGGCGATGCCTGCTTGCCGAATATCATGGTGGAAAATGGCCGCTTTTCT
GGATTCATCGACTGTGGCCGGCTGGGTGTGGCGGACCGCTATCAGGACATAGCGTTGGCTACCCGTGATA
TTGCTGAAGAGCTTGGCGGCGAATGGGCTGACCGCTTCCTCGTGCTTTACGGTATCGCCGCTCCCGATTC
GCAGCGCATCGCCTTCTATCGCCTTCTTGACGAGTTCTTCTGAGCGGGACTCTGGGGTTCGAAATGACCG
ACCAAGCGACGCCCAACCTGCCATCACGAGATTTCGATTCCACCGCCGCCTTCTATGAAAGGTTGGGCTT
CGGAATCGTTTTCCGGGACGCCGGCTGGATGATCCTCCAGCGCGGGGATCTCATGCTGGAGTTCTTCGCC
CACCCCAACTTGTTTATTGCAGCTTATAATGGTTACAAATAAAGCAATAGCATCACAAATTTCACAAATA
AAGCATTTTTTTCACTGCATTCTAGTTGTGGTTTGTCCAAACTCATCAATGTATCTTATCATGTCTGTAT
ACCGTCGACCTCTAGCTAGAGCTTGGCGTAATCATGGTCATAGCTGTTTCCTGTGTGAAATTGTTATCCG
CTCACAATTCCACACAACATACGAGCCGGAAGCATAAAGTGTAAAGCCTGGGGTGCCTAATGAGTGAGCT
AACTCACATTAATTGCGTTGCGCTCACTGCCCGCTTTCCAGTCGGGAAACCTGTCGTGCCAGCTGCATTA
ATGAATCGGCCAACGCGCGGGGAGAGGCGGTTTGCGTATTGGGCGCTCTTCCGCTTCCTCGCTCACTGAC
TCGCTGCGCTCGGTCGTTCGGCTGCGGCGAGCGGTATCAGCTCACTCAAAGGCGGTAATACGGTTATCCA
CAGAATCAGGGGATAACGCAGGAAAGAACATGTGAGCAAAAGGCCAGCAAAAGGCCAGGAACCGTAAAAA
GGCCGCGTTGCTGGCGTTTTTCCATAGGCTCCGCCCCCCTGACGAGCATCACAAAAATCGACGCTCAAGT
CAGAGGTGGCGAAACCCGACAGGACTATAAAGATACCAGGCGTTTCCCCCTGGAAGCTCCCTCGTGCGCT
CTCCTGTTCCGACCCTGCCGCTTACCGGATACCTGTCCGCCTTTCTCCCTTCGGGAAGCGTGGCGCTTTC
TCATAGCTCACGCTGTAGGTATCTCAGTTCGGTGTAGGTCGTTCGCTCCAAGCTGGGCTGTGTGCACGAA
CCCCCCGTTCAGCCCGACCGCTGCGCCTTATCCGGTAACTATCGTCTTGAGTCCAACCCGGTAAGACACG
ACTTATCGCCACTGGCAGCAGCCACTGGTAACAGGATTAGCAGAGCGAGGTATGTAGGCGGTGCTACAGA
GTTCTTGAAGTGGTGGCCTAACTACGGCTACACTAGAAGAACAGTATTTGGTATCTGCGCTCTGCTGAAG
CCAGTTACCTTCGGAAAAAGAGTTGGTAGCTCTTGATCCGGCAAACAAACCACCGCTGGTAGCGGTGGTT
TTTTTGTTTGCAAGCAGCAGATTACGCGCAGAAAAAAAGGATCTCAAGAAGATCCTTTGATCTTTTCTAC
GGGGTCTGACGCTCAGTGGAACGAAAACTCACGTTAAGGGATTTTGGTCATGAGATTATCAAAAAGGATC
TTCACCTAGATCCTTTTAAATTAAAAATGAAGTTTTAAATCAATCTAAAGTATATATGAGTAAACTTGGT
CTGACAGTTACCAATGCTTAATCAGTGAGGCACCTATCTCAGCGATCTGTCTATTTCGTTCATCCATAGT
TGCCTGACTCCCCGTCGTGTAGATAACTACGATACGGGAGGGCTTACCATCTGGCCCCAGTGCTGCAATG
ATACCGCGAGACCCACGCTCACCGGCTCCAGATTTATCAGCAATAAACCAGCCAGCCGGAAGGGCCGAGC
GCAGAAGTGGTCCTGCAACTTTATCCGCCTCCATCCAGTCTATTAATTGTTGCCGGGAAGCTAGAGTAAG
TAGTTCGCCAGTTAATAGTTTGCGCAACGTTGTTGCCATTGCTACAGGCATCGTGGTGTCACGCTCGTCG
TTTGGTATGGCTTCATTCAGCTCCGGTTCCCAACGATCAAGGCGAGTTACATGATCCCCCATGTTGTGCA
AAAAAGCGGTTAGCTCCTTCGGTCCTCCGATCGTTGTCAGAAGTAAGTTGGCCGCAGTGTTATCACTCAT
GGTTATGGCAGCACTGCATAATTCTCTTACTGTCATGCCATCCGTAAGATGCTTTTCTGTGACTGGTGAG
TACTCAACCAAGTCATTCTGAGAATAGTGTATGCGGCGACCGAGTTGCTCTTGCCCGGCGTCAATACGGG
ATAATACCGCGCCACATAGCAGAACTTTAAAAGTGCTCATCATTGGAAAACGTTCTTCGGGGCGAAAACT
CTCAAGGATCTTACCGCTGTTGAGATCCAGTTCGATGTAACCCACTCGTGCACCCAACTGATCTTCAGCA
TCTTTTACTTTCACCAGCGTTTCTGGGTGAGCAAAAACAGGAAGGCAAAATGCCGCAAAAAAGGGAATAA
GGGCGACACGGAAATGTTGAATACTCATACTCTTCCTTTTTCAATATTATTGAAGCATTTATCAGGGTTA
TTGTCTCATGAGCGGATACATATTTGAATGTATTTAGAAAAATAAACAAATAGGGGTTCCGCGCACATTT
CCCCGAAAAGTGCCACCTGACGTCGACGGATCGGGAGATCTCCCGATCCCCTATGGTGCACTCTCAGTAC
AATCTGCTCTGATGCCGCATAGTTAAGCCAGTATCTGCTCCCTGCTTGTGTGTTGGAGGTCGCTGAGTAG
TGCGCGAGCAAAATTTAAGCTACAACAAGGCAAGGCTTGACCGACAATTGCATGAAGAATCTGCTTAGGG
TTAGGCGTTTTGCGCTGCTTCGCGATGTACGGGCCAGATATACGCGTT
Features (pLannotate 1.2.2; 21 found; start..end, strand, type, name):
      1..380     +  enhancer       CMV enhancer: human cytomegalovirus immediate early enhancer
    381..584     +  promoter       CMV promoter: human cytomegalovirus (CMV) immediate early promoter
    580..613     +  LTR            5' LTR (truncated) (fragment): truncated 5' long terminal repeat (LTR) from HIV-1
    629..647     +  promoter       T7 promoter: promoter for bacteriophage T7 RNA polymerase
    673..2247    +  CDS            PDGFRA (fragment): PGFRA_HUMAN - Also known as PDGFR2, RHEPDGFRA. Experimental evidence at protein level: Swiss-Prot protein existence level 1. Tyrosine-protein kinase that acts as a cell-surface receptor for PDGFA, PDGFB and PDGFC and plays an essential role in the regulation of embryonic development, cell proliferation, survival and chemotaxis. Depending on the context, promotes or inhibits cell proliferation and cell migration. Plays an important role in the differentiation of bone marrow-derived mesenchymal stem cells. Required for normal skeleton development and cephalic closure during embryonic development
   2239..2955    +  CDS            IGHG1 (fragment): IGHG1_HUMAN - Experimental evidence at protein level: Swiss-Prot protein existence level 1. Constant region of immunoglobulin heavy chains. Immunoglobulins, also known as antibodies, are membrane-bound or secreted glycoproteins produced by B lymphocytes. In the recognition phase of humoral immunity, the membrane-bound immunoglobulins serve as receptors which, upon binding of a specific antigen, trigger the clonal expansion and differentiation of B lymphocytes into immunoglobulins- secreting plasma cells. Secreted immunoglobulins mediate the effector phase of humoral immunity, which results in
   3005..3229    +  polyA_signal   bGH poly(A) signal: bovine growth hormone polyadenylation signal
   3233..3254    +  promoter       SV40 promoter (fragment): SV40 enhancer and early promoter
   3275..3703    +  rep_origin     f1 ori (sequence partly withheld): f1 bacteriophage origin of replication; arrow indicates direction of (+) strand synthesis
   3717..4046    +  promoter       SV40 promoter: SV40 enhancer and early promoter
   4113..4904    +  CDS            neo: KKA2_KLEPN - Also known as kan, nptII. Experimental evidence at protein level: Swiss-Prot protein existence level 1. Resistance to kanamycin, neomycin, paromomycin, ribostamycin, butirosin and gentamicin B. From Klebsiella pneumoniae.
   4928..5086    +  CDS            ble (fragment): BLE_KLEPN - Experimental evidence at protein level: Swiss-Prot protein existence level 1. Binding protein with a strong affinity to the bleomycin family of antibiotics. Binds to CL990; an antimitotic-antibiotic compound. From Klebsiella pneumoniae.
   5081..5202    +  polyA_signal   SV40 poly(A) signal: SV40 polyadenylation signal
   5275..5291    -  protein_bind   lac operator: The lac repressor binds to the lac operator to inhibit transcription in E. coli. This inhibition can be relieved by adding lactose or isopropyl-β-D-thiogalactopyranoside (IPTG). lac repressor encoded by lacI
   5299..5329    -  promoter       lac promoter: promoter for the E. coli lac operon
   5344..5365    -  protein_bind   CAP binding site: CAP binding activates transcription in the presence of cAMP. E. coli catabolite activator protein
   5378..5470    -  CDS            lacI (fragment): lac repressor; lacI; The lac repressor binds to the lac operator to inhibit transcription in E. coli. This inhibition can be relieved by adding lactose or isopropyl-β-D-thiogalactopyranoside (IPTG).
   5653..6241    -  rep_origin     ori: high-copy-number ColE1/pMB1/pBR322/pUC origin of replication
   6412..7272    -  CDS            AmpR: β-lactamase; bla; confers resistance to ampicillin, carbenicillin, and related antibiotics
   7273..7377    -  promoter       AmpR promoter: bla
   7436..7488    -  misc_feature   bom (fragment): basis of mobility region from pBR322
