[The description below was written by a language model from this plasmid's Addgene catalogue record and pLannotate feature annotations shown in this document.]
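Description:
pcDNA3-sPDGFRalpha-Fc (Legacy) is a mammalian expression plasmid built on the pcDNA3.1(+) backbone, about 7.6 kb in total, for producing a soluble, secreted form of human platelet-derived growth factor receptor alpha. It is maintained in E. coli as a high-copy plasmid through a ColE1/pUC-type origin with ampicillin selection from the β-lactamase gene, and it also carries an f1 origin. For mammalian cells, a neomycin phosphotransferase gene driven by the SV40 early promoter and terminated by the SV40 polyadenylation signal allows G418 selection of stable transfectants.

The insert, cloned between NheI and XhoI, encodes the PDGFR-alpha extracellular domain (residues 1–524), so the native N-terminus, which should include the signal sequence, is retained while the transmembrane and kinase regions are absent. This ectodomain is joined through a short linker to the Fc region of human IgG1 (Pro-217 to Lys-447), which normally promotes dimerisation and permits capture on protein A or G. Expression is driven by the CMV immediate-early enhancer and promoter and terminated by the bovine growth hormone polyadenylation signal; a T7 promoter lies just upstream of the coding sequence. Two sequence records, one from the depositor and one from repository sequencing, differ by only three nucleotides in length and give the same feature set from different start points. Small annotated fragments (HIV-1 LTR, ble, lacI, lac promoter/operator) appear to be backbone remnants or short similarity matches rather than functional parts. The associated publication concerns engineered receptors for human cytomegalovirus, suggesting use of the fusion protein as a soluble decoy receptor or binding reagent, although the record itself states only its expression purpose.
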