Addgene plasmid #136437: pcDNA3-sPDGFRalpha-Fc (Legacy)
Purpose: Mammalian expression plasmid for soluble ectodomain of PDGFR-alpha fused to IgG1 Fc
Depositing lab: Erik Procko. Depositing organization: University of Illinois at Urbana-Champaign. Publication: Engineered receptors for human cytomegalovirus that are orthogonal to normal human biology. Park J, Gill KS, Aghajani AA, Heredia JD, Choi H, Oberstein A, Procko E. PLoS Pathog. 2020 Jun 19;16(6):e1008647. doi: 10.1371/journal.ppat.1008647. eCollection 2020 Jun. PubMed 32559251.
Backbone
  Vector backbone: pcDNA3.1(+)
  Backbone manufacturer: Invitrogen
  Backbone size w/o insert (bp): 5332
  Total vector size (bp): 7642
  Vector type: Mammalian Expression
  Selectable markers: Neomycin (select with G418)
Growth in bacteria
  Bacterial resistance: Ampicillin, 100 μg/mL
  Growth temperature: 37°C
  Growth strain: DH5alpha
  Copy number: High Copy
Gene/Insert
  Gene/Insert name: PDGFRalpha (alt names: PDGFRA; platelet-derived growth factor receptor alpha)
  Species: H. sapiens (human)
  Insert size (bp): 2307
  Mutation: Extracellular domain of PDGFR-alpha (a.a. 1-524)
  GenBank ID: NP_006197.1
  Entrez Gene: PDGFRA (a.k.a. CD140A, PDGFR-2, PDGFR2)
  Promoter: CMV
  Tag / fusion protein: Linker IEGRMD (C terminal on insert); Fc region of IgG1 (a.a. Pro-217 to Lys-447) (C terminal on insert)
  Cloning method: Restriction Enzyme; 5′ cloning site NheI (not destroyed); 3′ cloning site XhoI (not destroyed)
  Sequencing primers: 5′ CMV-fwd; 3′ BGH-rev
Terms and licenses: Academic/Nonprofit Terms; Industry Terms: Not Available to Industry
How to cite: pcDNA3-sPDGFRalpha-Fc (Legacy) was a gift from Erik Procko (Addgene plasmid # 136437 ; http://n2t.net/addgene:136437 ; RRID:Addgene_136437)
